Addgene plasmid #122311: px335-sgRNA-EF(Cas9n)-Peg3-L
Purpose: Expresses sgRNA targeting mouse Peg3 and Cas9 nickase in mammalian cells
Depositing lab: Hiroshi Ochiai. Depositing organization: Hiroshima University. Publication: Genome-wide kinetic properties of transcriptional bursting in mouse embryonic stem cells. Ochiai H, Hayashi T, Umeda M, Yoshimura M, Harada A, Shimizu Y, Nakano K, Saitoh N, Liu Z, Yamamoto T, Okamura T, Ohkawa Y, Kimura H, Nikaido I. Sci Adv. 2020 Jun 17;6(25):eaaz6699. doi: 10.1126/sciadv.aaz6699. eCollection 2020 Jun. PubMed 32596448.
Backbone
  Vector backbone: px335
  Backbone size w/o insert (bp): 8427
  Total vector size (bp): 8447
  Modifications to backbone: We applied an optimized sgRNA design (sgRNA(F+E)) (Chen et al., Cell, 2013)
  Vector type: Mammalian Expression
Growth in bacteria
  Bacterial resistance: Ampicillin, 100 μg/mL
  Growth temperature: 37°C
  Growth strain: DH5alpha
  Copy number: High Copy
Gene/Insert
  Gene/Insert name: sgRNA for mouse Peg3
  gRNA/shRNA sequence: GGTGTCTGGCAAGGGAGAGG
  Species: Synthetic
  Cloning method: Restriction Enzyme; 5′ cloning site BbsI (destroyed during cloning); 3′ cloning site BbsI (destroyed during cloning)
  Sequencing primers: 5′ LKO1_5_primer
Terms and licenses: Academic/Nonprofit Terms; Industry Terms: Not Available to Industry
How to cite: px335-sgRNA-EF(Cas9n)-Peg3-L was a gift from Hiroshi Ochiai (Addgene plasmid # 122311 ; http://n2t.net/addgene:122311 ; RRID:Addgene_122311)
