[The description below was written by a language model from this plasmid's Addgene catalogue record and pLannotate feature annotations shown in this document.]
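Description:
px335-sgRNA-EF(Cas9n)-Peg3-L is a mammalian expression plasmid built on the px335 backbone. From a single vector of about 8.4 kb it delivers both a guide RNA against mouse Peg3 and the Streptococcus pyogenes Cas9 nickase. It is propagated in E. coli through a high-copy ColE1/pUC-type origin and selected with ampicillin via the β-lactamase gene. The backbone also contains an f1/M13 phage origin, and small bom and rop fragments were annotated as well. A single AAV2 inverted terminal repeat lies downstream of the Cas9 cassette. With only one ITR annotated, nothing in the record indicates that the plasmid is meant for AAV packaging.

The guide cassette uses the human U6 RNA polymerase III promoter to transcribe a 20-nt Peg3-targeting spacer, cloned into BbsI sites that were destroyed in the process. The depositor replaced the standard scaffold with the optimized sgRNA(F+E) design, which probably explains why the annotation software recognises the scaffold only as tracrRNA and gRNA scaffold fragments. The Cas9 coding sequence is annotated as overlapping N- and C-terminal portions that together span a continuous open reading frame. It is driven by a CMV enhancer, chicken β-actin promoter and hybrid intron, and terminated by the bGH polyadenylation signal. A short match to an HA epitope tag precedes the Cas9 sequence. The nickase identity comes from the catalogue description rather than from the feature table.

Because a nickase cuts only one DNA strand, such plasmids are generally used in pairs. The "L" suffix suggests this is the left member of a pair of offset guides, although the record does not name a partner. The two annotated sequence records differ by a single nucleotide in length.
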