Features (pLannotate 1.2.2; 18 found; start..end, strand, type, name):
      1..241     +  promoter       U6 promoter: RNA polymerase III promoter for human U6 snRNA
    289..356     +  misc_RNA       tracrRNA (fragment): trans-activating CRISPR RNA for the Streptococcus pyogenes CRISPR/Cas9 system
    363..406     +  misc_RNA       gRNA scaffold (fragment): guide RNA scaffold for the Streptococcus pyogenes CRISPR/Cas9 system
    453..738     +  enhancer       CMV enhancer: human cytomegalovirus immediate early enhancer; contains an 18-bp deletion relative to the standard CMV enhancer
    740..1017    +  promoter       chicken β-actin promoter: No description available
   1018..1246    +  intron         hybrid intron: hybrid between chicken β-actin (CBA) and minute virus of mice (MMV) introns (Gray et al., 2011)
   1267..1294    +  CDS            3xHA (fragment): three tandem HA epitope tags
   1327..3042    +  CDS            Cas9(N): N-terminal portion of Streptococcus pyogenes Cas9 (Zetsche et al., 2015)
   2929..5427    +  CDS            Cas9(C): C-terminal portion of Streptococcus pyogenes Cas9 (Zetsche et al., 2015)
   5494..5605    +  polyA_signal   bGH poly(A) signal: bovine growth hormone polyadenylation signal
   5710..5850    +  repeat_region  AAV2 ITR: inverted terminal repeat of adeno-associated virus serotype 2 inverted
   5855..5906    -  misc_feature   bom (fragment): basis of mobility region from pBR322
   5925..6305    +  rep_origin     M13 ori (sequence partly withheld): M13 bacteriophage origin of replication; arrow indicates direction of (+) strand synthesis
   6381..6430    -  misc_feature   bom (fragment): basis of mobility region from pBR322
   6532..6567    -  CDS            rop (fragment): Rop protein, which maintains plasmids at low copy number; rop
   6662..6766    +  promoter       AmpR promoter: bla
   6767..7627    +  CDS            AmpR: β-lactamase; bla; confers resistance to ampicillin, carbenicillin, and related antibiotics
   7798..8386    +  rep_origin     ori: high-copy-number ColE1/pMB1/pBR322/pUC origin of replication
>Addgene plasmid #122311 | px335-sgRNA-EF(Cas9n)-Peg3-L | depositor full sequence | sequence record 233506 | px335-sgRNA-EF(Cas9n)-Peg3-L sequence 8447 bps
GAGGGCCTATTTCCCATGATTCCTTCATATTTGCATATACGATACAAGGCTGTTAGAGAGATAATTGGAA
TTAATTTGACTGTAAACACAAAGATATTAGTACAAAATACGTGACGTAGAAAGTAATAATTTCTTGGGTA
GTTTGCAGTTTTAAAATTATGTTTTAAAATGGACTATCATATGCTTACCGTAACTTGAAAGTATTTCGAT
TTCTTGGCTTTATATATCTTGTGGAAAGGACGAAACACCGGGTGTCTGGCAAGGGAGAGGGTTTAAGAGC
TATGCTGGAAACAGCATAGCAAGTTTAAATAAGGCTAGTCCGTTATCAACTTGAAAAAGTGGCACCGAGT
CGGTGCTTTTTTGTTTTAGAGCTAGAAATAGCAAGTTAAAATAAGGCTAGTCCGTTTTTAGCGCGTGCGC
CAATTCTGCAGACAAATGGCTCTAGAGGTACCCGTTACATAACTTACGGTAAATGGCCCGCCTGGCTGAC
CGCCCAACGACCCCCGCCCATTGACGTCAATAGTAACGCCAATAGGGACTTTCCATTGACGTCAATGGGT
GGAGTATTTACGGTAAACTGCCCACTTGGCAGTACATCAAGTGTATCATATGCCAAGTACGCCCCCTATT
GACGTCAATGACGGTAAATGGCCCGCCTGGCATTGTGCCCAGTACATGACCTTATGGGACTTTCCTACTT
GGCAGTACATCTACGTATTAGTCATCGCTATTACCATGGTCGAGGTGAGCCCCACGTTCTGCTTCACTCT
CCCCATCTCCCCCCCCTCCCCACCCCCAATTTTGTATTTATTTATTTTTTAATTATTTTGTGCAGCGATG
GGGGCGGGGGGGGGGGGGGGGCGCGCGCCAGGCGGGGCGGGGCGGGGCGAGGGGCGGGGCGGGGCGAGGC
GGAGAGGTGCGGCGGCAGCCAATCAGAGCGGCGCGCTCCGAAAGTTTCCTTTTATGGCGAGGCGGCGGCG
GCGGCGGCCCTATAAAAAGCGAAGCGCGCGGCGGGCGGGAGTCGCTGCGACGCTGCCTTCGCCCCGTGCC
CCGCTCCGCCGCCGCCTCGCGCCGCCCGCCCCGGCTCTGACTGACCGCGTTACTCCCACAGGTGAGCGGG
CGGGACGGCCCTTCTCCTCCGGGCTGTAATTAGCTGAGCAAGAGGTAAGGGTTTAAGGGATGGTTGGTTG
GTGGGGTATTAATGTTTAATTACCTGGAGCACCTGCCTGAAATCACTTTTTTTCAGGTTGGACCGGTGCC
ACCATGTACCCATACGATGTTCCAGATTACGCTTCGCCGAAGAAAAAGCGCAAGGTCGAAGCGTCCGACA
AGAAGTACAGCATCGGCCTGGCCATCGGCACCAACTCTGTGGGCTGGGCCGTGATCACCGACGAGTACAA
GGTGCCCAGCAAGAAATTCAAGGTGCTGGGCAACACCGACCGGCACAGCATCAAGAAGAACCTGATCGGA
GCCCTGCTGTTCGACAGCGGCGAAACAGCCGAGGCCACCCGGCTGAAGAGAACCGCCAGAAGAAGATACA
CCAGACGGAAGAACCGGATCTGCTATCTGCAAGAGATCTTCAGCAACGAGATGGCCAAGGTGGACGACAG
CTTCTTCCACAGACTGGAAGAGTCCTTCCTGGTGGAAGAGGATAAGAAGCACGAGCGGCACCCCATCTTC
GGCAACATCGTGGACGAGGTGGCCTACCACGAGAAGTACCCCACCATCTACCACCTGAGAAAGAAACTGG
TGGACAGCACCGACAAGGCCGACCTGCGGCTGATCTATCTGGCCCTGGCCCACATGATCAAGTTCCGGGG
CCACTTCCTGATCGAGGGCGACCTGAACCCCGACAACAGCGACGTGGACAAGCTGTTCATCCAGCTGGTG
CAGACCTACAACCAGCTGTTCGAGGAAAACCCCATCAACGCCAGCGGCGTGGACGCCAAGGCCATCCTGT
CTGCCAGACTGAGCAAGAGCAGACGGCTGGAAAATCTGATCGCCCAGCTGCCCGGCGAGAAGAAGAATGG
CCTGTTCGGCAACCTGATTGCCCTGAGCCTGGGCCTGACCCCCAACTTCAAGAGCAACTTCGACCTGGCC
GAGGATGCCAAACTGCAGCTGAGCAAGGACACCTACGACGACGACCTGGACAACCTGCTGGCCCAGATCG
GCGACCAGTACGCCGACCTGTTTCTGGCCGCCAAGAACCTGTCCGACGCCATCCTGCTGAGCGACATCCT
GAGAGTGAACACCGAGATCACCAAGGCCCCCCTGAGCGCCTCTATGATCAAGAGATACGACGAGCACCAC
CAGGACCTGACCCTGCTGAAAGCTCTCGTGCGGCAGCAGCTGCCTGAGAAGTACAAAGAGATTTTCTTCG
ACCAGAGCAAGAACGGCTACGCCGGCTACATTGACGGCGGAGCCAGCCAGGAAGAGTTCTACAAGTTCAT
CAAGCCCATCCTGGAAAAGATGGACGGCACCGAGGAACTGCTCGTGAAGCTGAACAGAGAGGACCTGCTG
CGGAAGCAGCGGACCTTCGACAACGGCAGCATCCCCCACCAGATCCACCTGGGAGAGCTGCACGCCATTC
TGCGGCGGCAGGAAGATTTTTACCCATTCCTGAAGGACAACCGGGAAAAGATCGAGAAGATCCTGACCTT
CCGCATCCCCTACTACGTGGGCCCTCTGGCCAGGGGAAACAGCAGATTCGCCTGGATGACCAGAAAGAGC
GAGGAAACCATCACCCCCTGGAACTTCGAGGAAGTGGTGGACAAGGGCGCTTCCGCCCAGAGCTTCATCG
AGCGGATGACCAACTTCGATAAGAACCTGCCCAACGAGAAGGTGCTGCCCAAGCACAGCCTGCTGTACGA
GTACTTCACCGTGTATAACGAGCTGACCAAAGTGAAATACGTGACCGAGGGAATGAGAAAGCCCGCCTTC
CTGAGCGGCGAGCAGAAAAAGGCCATCGTGGACCTGCTGTTCAAGACCAACCGGAAAGTGACCGTGAAGC
AGCTGAAAGAGGACTACTTCAAGAAAATCGAGTGCTTCGACTCCGTGGAAATCTCCGGCGTGGAAGATCG
GTTCAACGCCTCCCTGGGCACATACCACGATCTGCTGAAAATTATCAAGGACAAGGACTTCCTGGACAAT
GAGGAAAACGAGGACATTCTGGAAGATATCGTGCTGACCCTGACACTGTTTGAGGACAGAGAGATGATCG
AGGAACGGCTGAAAACCTATGCCCACCTGTTCGACGACAAAGTGATGAAGCAGCTGAAGCGGCGGAGATA
CACCGGCTGGGGCAGGCTGAGCCGGAAGCTGATCAACGGCATCCGGGACAAGCAGTCCGGCAAGACAATC
CTGGATTTCCTGAAGTCCGACGGCTTCGCCAACAGAAACTTCATGCAGCTGATCCACGACGACAGCCTGA
CCTTTAAAGAGGACATCCAGAAAGCCCAGGTGTCCGGCCAGGGCGATAGCCTGCACGAGCACATTGCCAA
TCTGGCCGGCAGCCCCGCCATTAAGAAGGGCATCCTGCAGACAGTGAAGGTGGTGGACGAGCTCGTGAAA
GTGATGGGCCGGCACAAGCCCGAGAACATCGTGATCGAAATGGCCAGAGAGAACCAGACCACCCAGAAGG
GACAGAAGAACAGCCGCGAGAGAATGAAGCGGATCGAAGAGGGCATCAAAGAGCTGGGCAGCCAGATCCT
GAAAGAACACCCCGTGGAAAACACCCAGCTGCAGAACGAGAAGCTGTACCTGTACTACCTGCAGAATGGG
CGGGATATGTACGTGGACCAGGAACTGGACATCAACCGGCTGTCCGACTACGATGTGGACCATATCGTGC
CTCAGAGCTTTCTGAAGGACGACTCCATCGACAACAAGGTGCTGACCAGAAGCGACAAGAACCGGGGCAA
GAGCGACAACGTGCCCTCCGAAGAGGTCGTGAAGAAGATGAAGAACTACTGGCGGCAGCTGCTGAACGCC
AAGCTGATTACCCAGAGAAAGTTCGACAATCTGACCAAGGCCGAGAGAGGCGGCCTGAGCGAACTGGATA
AGGCCGGCTTCATCAAGAGACAGCTGGTGGAAACCCGGCAGATCACAAAGCACGTGGCACAGATCCTGGA
CTCCCGGATGAACACTAAGTACGACGAGAATGACAAGCTGATCCGGGAAGTGAAAGTGATCACCCTGAAG
TCCAAGCTGGTGTCCGATTTCCGGAAGGATTTCCAGTTTTACAAAGTGCGCGAGATCAACAACTACCACC
ACGCCCACGACGCCTACCTGAACGCCGTCGTGGGAACCGCCCTGATCAAAAAGTACCCTAAGCTGGAAAG
CGAGTTCGTGTACGGCGACTACAAGGTGTACGACGTGCGGAAGATGATCGCCAAGAGCGAGCAGGAAATC
GGCAAGGCTACCGCCAAGTACTTCTTCTACAGCAACATCATGAACTTTTTCAAGACCGAGATTACCCTGG
CCAACGGCGAGATCCGGAAGCGGCCTCTGATCGAGACAAACGGCGAAACCGGGGAGATCGTGTGGGATAA
GGGCCGGGATTTTGCCACCGTGCGGAAAGTGCTGAGCATGCCCCAAGTGAATATCGTGAAAAAGACCGAG
GTGCAGACAGGCGGCTTCAGCAAAGAGTCTATCCTGCCCAAGAGGAACAGCGATAAGCTGATCGCCAGAA
AGAAGGACTGGGACCCTAAGAAGTACGGCGGCTTCGACAGCCCCACCGTGGCCTATTCTGTGCTGGTGGT
GGCCAAAGTGGAAAAGGGCAAGTCCAAGAAACTGAAGAGTGTGAAAGAGCTGCTGGGGATCACCATCATG
GAAAGAAGCAGCTTCGAGAAGAATCCCATCGACTTTCTGGAAGCCAAGGGCTACAAAGAAGTGAAAAAGG
ACCTGATCATCAAGCTGCCTAAGTACTCCCTGTTCGAGCTGGAAAACGGCCGGAAGAGAATGCTGGCCTC
TGCCGGCGAACTGCAGAAGGGAAACGAACTGGCCCTGCCCTCCAAATATGTGAACTTCCTGTACCTGGCC
AGCCACTATGAGAAGCTGAAGGGCTCCCCCGAGGATAATGAGCAGAAACAGCTGTTTGTGGAACAGCACA
AGCACTACCTGGACGAGATCATCGAGCAGATCAGCGAGTTCTCCAAGAGAGTGATCCTGGCCGACGCTAA
TCTGGACAAAGTGCTGTCCGCCTACAACAAGCACCGGGATAAGCCCATCAGAGAGCAGGCCGAGAATATC
ATCCACCTGTTTACCCTGACCAATCTGGGAGCCCCTGCCGCCTTCAAGTACTTTGACACCACCATCGACC
GGAAGAGGTACACCAGCACCAAAGAGGTGCTGGACGCCACCCTGATCCACCAGAGCATCACCGGCCTGTA
CGAGACACGGATCGACCTGTCTCAGCTGGGAGGCGACAGCCCCAAGAAGAAGAGAAAGGTGGAGGCCAGC
TAAGAATTCCTAGAGCTCGCTGATCAGCCTCGACTGTGCCTTCTAGTTGCCAGCCATCTGTTGTTTGCCC
CTCCCCCGTGCCTTCCTTGACCCTGGAAGGTGCCACTCCCACTGTCCTTTCCTAATAAAATGAGGAAATT
GCATCGCATTGTCTGAGTAGGTGTCATTCTATTCTGGGGGGTGGGGTGGGGCAGGACAGCAAGGGGGAGG
ATTGGGAAGAGAATAGCAGGCATGCTGGGGAGCGGCCGCAGGAACCCCTAGTGATGGAGTTGGCCACTCC
CTCTCTGCGCGCTCGCTCGCTCACTGAGGCCGGGCGACCAAAGGTCGCCCGACGCCCGGGCTTTGCCCGG
GCGGCCTCAGTGAGCGAGCGAGCGCGCAGCTGCCTGCAGGGGCGCCTGATGCGGTATTTTCTCCTTACGC
ATCTGTGCGGTATTTCACACCGCATA
[142 nt withheld, positions 5907-6048]
C
[141 nt withheld, positions 6050-6190]
CCTTTGACGTTGGAGTCCACGTTCTTT
[37 nt withheld, positions 6218-6254]
ACCCTATCTCGGGCTATTCTTTTGATTTATAAGGGATTTTGCCGATTTCGGCCTATTGGTTAAAAAATGA
GCTGATTTAACAAAAATTTAACGCGAATTTTAACAAAATATTAACGTTTACAATTTTATGGTGCACTCTC
AGTACAATCTGCTCTGATGCCGCATAGTTAAGCCAGCCCCGACACCCGCCAACACCCGCTGACGCGCCCT
GACGGGCTTGTCTGCTCCCGGCATCCGCTTACAGACAAGCTGTGACCGTCTCCGGGAGCTGCATGTGTCA
GAGGTTTTCACCGTCATCACCGAAACGCGCGAGACGAAAGGGCCTCGTGATACGCCTATTTTTATAGGTT
AATGTCATGATAATAATGGTTTCTTAGACGTCAGGTGGCACTTTTCGGGGAAATGTGCGCGGAACCCCTA
TTTGTTTATTTTTCTAAATACATTCAAATATGTATCCGCTCATGAGACAATAACCCTGATAAATGCTTCA
ATAATATTGAAAAAGGAAGAGTATGAGTATTCAACATTTCCGTGTCGCCCTTATTCCCTTTTTTGCGGCA
TTTTGCCTTCCTGTTTTTGCTCACCCAGAAACGCTGGTGAAAGTAAAAGATGCTGAAGATCAGTTGGGTG
CACGAGTGGGTTACATCGAACTGGATCTCAACAGCGGTAAGATCCTTGAGAGTTTTCGCCCCGAAGAACG
TTTTCCAATGATGAGCACTTTTAAAGTTCTGCTATGTGGCGCGGTATTATCCCGTATTGACGCCGGGCAA
GAGCAACTCGGTCGCCGCATACACTATTCTCAGAATGACTTGGTTGAGTACTCACCAGTCACAGAAAAGC
ATCTTACGGATGGCATGACAGTAAGAGAATTATGCAGTGCTGCCATAACCATGAGTGATAACACTGCGGC
CAACTTACTTCTGACAACGATCGGAGGACCGAAGGAGCTAACCGCTTTTTTGCACAACATGGGGGATCAT
GTAACTCGCCTTGATCGTTGGGAACCGGAGCTGAATGAAGCCATACCAAACGACGAGCGTGACACCACGA
TGCCTGTAGCAATGGCAACAACGTTGCGCAAACTATTAACTGGCGAACTACTTACTCTAGCTTCCCGGCA
ACAATTAATAGACTGGATGGAGGCGGATAAAGTTGCAGGACCACTTCTGCGCTCGGCCCTTCCGGCTGGC
TGGTTTATTGCTGATAAATCTGGAGCCGGTGAGCGTGGAAGCCGCGGTATCATTGCAGCACTGGGGCCAG
ATGGTAAGCCCTCCCGTATCGTAGTTATCTACACGACGGGGAGTCAGGCAACTATGGATGAACGAAATAG
ACAGATCGCTGAGATAGGTGCCTCACTGATTAAGCATTGGTAACTGTCAGACCAAGTTTACTCATATATA
CTTTAGATTGATTTAAAACTTCATTTTTAATTTAAAAGGATCTAGGTGAAGATCCTTTTTGATAATCTCA
TGACCAAAATCCCTTAACGTGAGTTTTCGTTCCACTGAGCGTCAGACCCCGTAGAAAAGATCAAAGGATC
TTCTTGAGATCCTTTTTTTCTGCGCGTAATCTGCTGCTTGCAAACAAAAAAACCACCGCTACCAGCGGTG
GTTTGTTTGCCGGATCAAGAGCTACCAACTCTTTTTCCGAAGGTAACTGGCTTCAGCAGAGCGCAGATAC
CAAATACTGTCCTTCTAGTGTAGCCGTAGTTAGGCCACCACTTCAAGAACTCTGTAGCACCGCCTACATA
CCTCGCTCTGCTAATCCTGTTACCAGTGGCTGCTGCCAGTGGCGATAAGTCGTGTCTTACCGGGTTGGAC
TCAAGACGATAGTTACCGGATAAGGCGCAGCGGTCGGGCTGAACGGGGGGTTCGTGCACACAGCCCAGCT
TGGAGCGAACGACCTACACCGAACTGAGATACCTACAGCGTGAGCTATGAGAAAGCGCCACGCTTCCCGA
AGGGAGAAAGGCGGACAGGTATCCGGTAAGCGGCAGGGTCGGAACAGGAGAGCGCACGAGGGAGCTTCCA
GGGGGAAACGCCTGGTATCTTTATAGTCCTGTCGGGTTTCGCCACCTCTGACTTGAGCGTCGATTTTTGT
GATGCTCGTCAGGGGGGCGGAGCCTATGGAAAAACGCCAGCAACGCGGCCTTTTTACGGTTCCTGGCCTT
TTGCTGGCCTTTTGCTCACATGT
