Features (pLannotate 1.2.2; 18 found; start..end, strand, type, name):
      1..241     +  promoter       U6 promoter: RNA polymerase III promoter for human U6 snRNA
    289..356     +  misc_RNA       tracrRNA (fragment): trans-activating CRISPR RNA for the Streptococcus pyogenes CRISPR/Cas9 system
    363..406     +  misc_RNA       gRNA scaffold (fragment): guide RNA scaffold for the Streptococcus pyogenes CRISPR/Cas9 system
    453..738     +  enhancer       CMV enhancer: human cytomegalovirus immediate early enhancer; contains an 18-bp deletion relative to the standard CMV enhancer
    740..1017    +  promoter       chicken β-actin promoter: No description available
   1018..1245    +  intron         hybrid intron: hybrid between chicken β-actin (CBA) and minute virus of mice (MMV) introns (Gray et al., 2011)
   1266..1293    +  CDS            3xHA (fragment): three tandem HA epitope tags
   1326..3041    +  CDS            Cas9(N): N-terminal portion of Streptococcus pyogenes Cas9 (Zetsche et al., 2015)
   2928..5426    +  CDS            Cas9(C): C-terminal portion of Streptococcus pyogenes Cas9 (Zetsche et al., 2015)
   5493..5604    +  polyA_signal   bGH poly(A) signal: bovine growth hormone polyadenylation signal
   5709..5849    +  repeat_region  AAV2 ITR: inverted terminal repeat of adeno-associated virus serotype 2 inverted
   5854..5905    -  misc_feature   bom (fragment): basis of mobility region from pBR322
   5924..6379    +  rep_origin     f1 ori (sequence partly withheld): f1 bacteriophage origin of replication; arrow indicates direction of (+) strand synthesis
   6380..6429    -  misc_feature   bom (fragment): basis of mobility region from pBR322
   6531..6566    -  CDS            rop (fragment): Rop protein, which maintains plasmids at low copy number; rop
   6661..6765    +  promoter       AmpR promoter: bla
   6766..7626    +  CDS            AmpR: β-lactamase; bla; confers resistance to ampicillin, carbenicillin, and related antibiotics
   7797..8385    +  rep_origin     ori: high-copy-number ColE1/pMB1/pBR322/pUC origin of replication
>Addgene plasmid #122311 | px335-sgRNA-EF(Cas9n)-Peg3-L | addgene full sequence | sequence record 238339 | Addgene NGS Result
GAGGGCCTATTTCCCATGATTCCTTCATATTTGCATATACGATACAAGGCTGTTAGAGAGATAATTGGAA
TTAATTTGACTGTAAACACAAAGATATTAGTACAAAATACGTGACGTAGAAAGTAATAATTTCTTGGGTA
GTTTGCAGTTTTAAAATTATGTTTTAAAATGGACTATCATATGCTTACCGTAACTTGAAAGTATTTCGAT
TTCTTGGCTTTATATATCTTGTGGAAAGGACGAAACACCGGGTGTCTGGCAAGGGAGAGGGTTTAAGAGC
TATGCTGGAAACAGCATAGCAAGTTTAAATAAGGCTAGTCCGTTATCAACTTGAAAAAGTGGCACCGAGT
CGGTGCTTTTTTGTTTTAGAGCTAGAAATAGCAAGTTAAAATAAGGCTAGTCCGTTTTTAGCGCGTGCGC
CAATTCTGCAGACAAATGGCTCTAGAGGTACCCGTTACATAACTTACGGTAAATGGCCCGCCTGGCTGAC
CGCCCAACGACCCCCGCCCATTGACGTCAATAGTAACGCCAATAGGGACTTTCCATTGACGTCAATGGGT
GGAGTATTTACGGTAAACTGCCCACTTGGCAGTACATCAAGTGTATCATATGCCAAGTACGCCCCCTATT
GACGTCAATGACGGTAAATGGCCCGCCTGGCATTGTGCCCAGTACATGACCTTATGGGACTTTCCTACTT
GGCAGTACATCTACGTATTAGTCATCGCTATTACCATGGTCGAGGTGAGCCCCACGTTCTGCTTCACTCT
CCCCATCTCCCCCCCCTCCCCACCCCCAATTTTGTATTTATTTATTTTTTAATTATTTTGTGCAGCGATG
GGGGCGGGGGGGGGGGGGGGGCGCGCGCCRGGCGGGGCGGGGGGGGGGGGGGGGGGGGGGGGGGGGGGGG
GGGGGGGGGCGGCGGCAGCCAATCAGAGCGGCGCGCTCCGAAAGTTTCCTTTTATGGCGAGGCGGCGGCG
GCGGCGGCCCTATAAAAAGCGAAGCGCGCGGCGGGCGGGAGTCGCTGCGCGCTGCCTTCGCCCCGTGCCC
CGCTCCGCCGCCGCCTCGCGCCGCCCGCCCCGGCTCTGACTGACCGCGTTACTCCCACAGGTGAGCGGGC
GGGACGGCCCTTCTCCTCCGGGCTGTAATTAGCTGAGCAAGAGGTAAGGGTTTAAGGGATGGTTGGTTGG
TGGGGTATTAATGTTTAATTACCTGGAGCACCTGCCTGAAATCACTTTTTTTCAGGTTGGACCGGTGCCA
CCATGTACCCATACGATGTTCCAGATTACGCTTCGCCGAAGAAAAAGCGCAAGGTCGAAGCGTCCGACAA
GAAGTACAGCATCGGCCTGGCCATCGGCACCAACTCTGTGGGCTGGGCCGTGATCACCGACGAGTACAAG
GTGCCCAGCAAGAAATTCAAGGTGCTGGGCAACACCGACCGGCACAGCATCAAGAAGAACCTGATCGGAG
CCCTGCTGTTCGACAGCGGCGAAACAGCCGAGGCCACCCGGCTGAAGAGAACCGCCAGAAGAAGATACAC
CAGACGGAAGAACCGGATCTGCTATCTGCAAGAGATCTTCAGCAACGAGATGGCCAAGGTGGACGACAGC
TTCTTCCACAGACTGGAAGAGTCCTTCCTGGTGGAAGAGGATAAGAAGCACGAGCGGCACCCCATCTTCG
GCAACATCGTGGACGAGGTGGCCTACCACGAGAAGTACCCCACCATCTACCACCTGAGAAAGAAACTGGT
GGACAGCACCGACAAGGCCGACCTGCGGCTGATCTATCTGGCCCTGGCCCACATGATCAAGTTCCGGGGC
CACTTCCTGATCGAGGGCGACCTGAACCCCGACAACAGCGACGTGGACAAGCTGTTCATCCAGCTGGTGC
AGACCTACAACCAGCTGTTCGAGGAAAACCCCATCAACGCCAGCGGCGTGGACGCCAAGGCCATCCTGTC
TGCCAGACTGAGCAAGAGCAGACGGCTGGAAAATCTGATCGCCCAGCTGCCCGGCGAGAAGAAGAATGGC
CTGTTCGGCAACCTGATTGCCCTGAGCCTGGGCCTGACCCCCAACTTCAAGAGCAACTTCGACCTGGCCG
AGGATGCCAAACTGCAGCTGAGCAAGGACACCTACGACGACGACCTGGACAACCTGCTGGCCCAGATCGG
CGACCAGTACGCCGACCTGTTTCTGGCCGCCAAGAACCTGTCCGACGCCATCCTGCTGAGCGACATCCTG
AGAGTGAACACCGAGATCACCAAGGCCCCCCTGAGCGCCTCTATGATCAAGAGATACGACGAGCACCACC
AGGACCTGACCCTGCTGAAAGCTCTCGTGCGGCAGCAGCTGCCTGAGAAGTACAAAGAGATTTTCTTCGA
CCAGAGCAAGAACGGCTACGCCGGCTACATTGACGGCGGAGCCAGCCAGGAAGAGTTCTACAAGTTCATC
AAGCCCATCCTGGAAAAGATGGACGGCACCGAGGAACTGCTCGTGAAGCTGAACAGAGAGGACCTGCTGC
GGAAGCAGCGGACCTTCGACAACGGCAGCATCCCCCACCAGATCCACCTGGGAGAGCTGCACGCCATTCT
GCGGCGGCAGGAAGATTTTTACCCATTCCTGAAGGACAACCGGGAAAAGATCGAGAAGATCCTGACCTTC
CGCATCCCCTACTACGTGGGCCCTCTGGCCAGGGGAAACAGCAGATTCGCCTGGATGACCAGAAAGAGCG
AGGAAACCATCACCCCCTGGAACTTCGAGGAAGTGGTGGACAAGGGCGCTTCCGCCCAGAGCTTCATCGA
GCGGATGACCAACTTCGATAAGAACCTGCCCAACGAGAAGGTGCTGCCCAAGCACAGCCTGCTGTACGAG
TACTTCACCGTGTATAACGAGCTGACCAAAGTGAAATACGTGACCGAGGGAATGAGAAAGCCCGCCTTCC
TGAGCGGCGAGCAGAAAAAGGCCATCGTGGACCTGCTGTTCAAGACCAACCGGAAAGTGACCGTGAAGCA
GCTGAAAGAGGACTACTTCAAGAAAATCGAGTGCTTCGACTCCGTGGAAATCTCCGGCGTGGAAGATCGG
TTCAACGCCTCCCTGGGCACATACCACGATCTGCTGAAAATTATCAAGGACAAGGACTTCCTGGACAATG
AGGAAAACGAGGACATTCTGGAAGATATCGTGCTGACCCTGACACTGTTTGAGGACAGAGAGATGATCGA
GGAACGGCTGAAAACCTATGCCCACCTGTTCGACGACAAAGTGATGAAGCAGCTGAAGCGGCGGAGATAC
ACCGGCTGGGGCAGGCTGAGCCGGAAGCTGATCAACGGCATCCGGGACAAGCAGTCCGGCAAGACAATCC
TGGATTTCCTGAAGTCCGACGGCTTCGCCAACAGAAACTTCATGCAGCTGATCCACGACGACAGCCTGAC
CTTTAAAGAGGACATCCAGAAAGCCCAGGTGTCCGGCCAGGGCGATAGCCTGCACGAGCACATTGCCAAT
CTGGCCGGCAGCCCCGCCATTAAGAAGGGCATCCTGCAGACAGTGAAGGTGGTGGACGAGCTCGTGAAAG
TGATGGGCCGGCACAAGCCCGAGAACATCGTGATCGAAATGGCCAGAGAGAACCAGACCACCCAGAAGGG
ACAGAAGAACAGCCGCGAGAGAATGAAGCGGATCGAAGAGGGCATCAAAGAGCTGGGCAGCCAGATCCTG
AAAGAACACCCCGTGGAAAACACCCAGCTGCAGAACGAGAAGCTGTACCTGTACTACCTGCAGAATGGGC
GGGATATGTACGTGGACCAGGAACTGGACATCAACCGGCTGTCCGACTACGATGTGGACCATATCGTGCC
TCAGAGCTTTCTGAAGGACGACTCCATCGACAACAAGGTGCTGACCAGAAGCGACAAGAACCGGGGCAAG
AGCGACAACGTGCCCTCCGAAGAGGTCGTGAAGAAGATGAAGAACTACTGGCGGCAGCTGCTGAACGCCA
AGCTGATTACCCAGAGAAAGTTCGACAATCTGACCAAGGCCGAGAGAGGCGGCCTGAGCGAACTGGATAA
GGCCGGCTTCATCAAGAGACAGCTGGTGGAAACCCGGCAGATCACAAAGCACGTGGCACAGATCCTGGAC
TCCCGGATGAACACTAAGTACGACGAGAATGACAAGCTGATCCGGGAAGTGAAAGTGATCACCCTGAAGT
CCAAGCTGGTGTCCGATTTCCGGAAGGATTTCCAGTTTTACAAAGTGCGCGAGATCAACAACTACCACCA
CGCCCACGACGCCTACCTGAACGCCGTCGTGGGAACCGCCCTGATCAAAAAGTACCCTAAGCTGGAAAGC
GAGTTCGTGTACGGCGACTACAAGGTGTACGACGTGCGGAAGATGATCGCCAAGAGCGAGCAGGAAATCG
GCAAGGCTACCGCCAAGTACTTCTTCTACAGCAACATCATGAACTTTTTCAAGACCGAGATTACCCTGGC
CAACGGCGAGATCCGGAAGCGGCCTCTGATCGAGACAAACGGCGAAACCGGGGAGATCGTGTGGGATAAG
GGCCGGGATTTTGCCACCGTGCGGAAAGTGCTGAGCATGCCCCAAGTGAATATCGTGAAAAAGACCGAGG
TGCAGACAGGCGGCTTCAGCAAAGAGTCTATCCTGCCCAAGAGGAACAGCGATAAGCTGATCGCCAGAAA
GAAGGACTGGGACCCTAAGAAGTACGGCGGCTTCGACAGCCCCACCGTGGCCTATTCTGTGCTGGTGGTG
GCCAAAGTGGAAAAGGGCAAGTCCAAGAAACTGAAGAGTGTGAAAGAGCTGCTGGGGATCACCATCATGG
AAAGAAGCAGCTTCGAGAAGAATCCCATCGACTTTCTGGAAGCCAAGGGCTACAAAGAAGTGAAAAAGGA
CCTGATCATCAAGCTGCCTAAGTACTCCCTGTTCGAGCTGGAAAACGGCCGGAAGAGAATGCTGGCCTCT
GCCGGCGAACTGCAGAAGGGAAACGAACTGGCCCTGCCCTCCAAATATGTGAACTTCCTGTACCTGGCCA
GCCACTATGAGAAGCTGAAGGGCTCCCCCGAGGATAATGAGCAGAAACAGCTGTTTGTGGAACAGCACAA
GCACTACCTGGACGAGATCATCGAGCAGATCAGCGAGTTCTCCAAGAGAGTGATCCTGGCCGACGCTAAT
CTGGACAAAGTGCTGTCCGCCTACAACAAGCACCGGGATAAGCCCATCAGAGAGCAGGCCGAGAATATCA
TCCACCTGTTTACCCTGACCAATCTGGGAGCCCCTGCCGCCTTCAAGTACTTTGACACCACCATCGACCG
GAAGAGGTACACCAGCACCAAAGAGGTGCTGGACGCCACCCTGATCCACCAGAGCATCACCGGCCTGTAC
GAGACACGGATCGACCTGTCTCAGCTGGGAGGCGACAGCCCCAAGAAGAAGAGAAAGGTGGAGGCCAGCT
AAGAATTCCTAGAGCTCGCTGATCAGCCTCGACTGTGCCTTCTAGTTGCCAGCCATCTGTTGTTTGCCCC
TCCCCCGTGCCTTCCTTGACCCTGGAAGGTGCCACTCCCACTGTCCTTTCCTAATAAAATGAGGAAATTG
CATCGCATTGTCTGAGTAGGTGTCATTCTATTCTGGGGGGTGGGGTGGGGCAGGACAGCAAGGGGGAGGA
TTGGGAAGAGAATAGCAGGCATGCTGGGGAGCGGCCGCAGGAACCCCTAGTGATGGAGTTGGCCACTCCC
TCTCTGCGCGCTCGCTCGCTCACTGAGGCCGGGCGACCAAAGGTCGCCCGACGCCCGGGCTTTGCCCGGG
CGGCCTCAGTGAGCGAGCGAGCGCGCAGCTGCCTGCAGGGGCGCCTGATGCGGTATTTTCTCCTTACGCA
TCTGTGCGGTATTTCACACCGCATA
[95 nt withheld, positions 5906-6000]
T
[46 nt withheld, positions 6002-6047]
C
[141 nt withheld, positions 6049-6189]
CCTTTGACGTTGGAGTCCACGTTCTTT
[37 nt withheld, positions 6217-6253]
ACTCTATCTCGGGCTATTCTTTTGATTTATAAGGGATTTTGCCGATTTCGGTCTATTGGTTAAAAAATGA
GCTGATTTAACAAAAATTTAACGCGAATTTTAACAAAATATTAACGTTTACAATTTTATGGTGCACTCTC
AGTACAATCTGCTCTGATGCCGCATAGTTAAGCCAGCCCCGACACCCGCCAACACCCGCTGACGCGCCCT
GACGGGCTTGTCTGCTCCCGGCATCCGCTTACAGACAAGCTGTGACCGTCTCCGGGAGCTGCATGTGTCA
GAGGTTTTCACCGTCATCACCGAAACGCGCGAGACGAAAGGGCCTCGTGATACGCCTATTTTTATAGGTT
AATGTCATGATAATAATGGTTTCTTAGACGTCAGGTGGCACTTTTCGGGGAAATGTGCGCGGAACCCCTA
TTTGTTTATTTTTCTAAATACATTCAAATATGTATCCGCTCATGAGACAATAACCCTGATAAATGCTTCA
ATAATATTGAAAAAGGAAGAGTATGAGTATTCAACATTTCCGTGTCGCCCTTATTCCCTTTTTTGCGGCA
TTTTGCCTTCCTGTTTTTGCTCACCCAGAAACGCTGGTGAAAGTAAAAGATGCTGAAGATCAGTTGGGTG
CACGAGTGGGTTACATCGAACTGGATCTCAACAGCGGTAAGATCCTTGAGAGTTTTCGCCCCGAAGAACG
TTTTCCAATGATGAGCACTTTTAAAGTTCTGCTATGTGGCGCGGTATTATCCCGTATTGACGCCGGGCAA
GAGCAACTCGGTCGCCGCATACACTATTCTCAGAATGACTTGGTTGAGTACTCACCAGTCACAGAAAAGC
ATCTTACGGATGGCATGACAGTAAGAGAATTATGCAGTGCTGCCATAACCATGAGTGATAACACTGCGGC
CAACTTACTTCTGACAACGATCGGAGGACCGAAGGAGCTAACCGCTTTTTTGCACAACATGGGGGATCAT
GTAACTCGCCTTGATCGTTGGGAACCGGAGCTGAATGAAGCCATACCAAACGACGAGCGTGACACCACGA
TGCCTGTAGCAATGGCAACAACGTTGCGCAAACTATTAACTGGCGAACTACTTACTCTAGCTTCCCGGCA
ACAATTAATAGACTGGATGGAGGCGGATAAAGTTGCAGGACCACTTCTGCGCTCGGCCCTTCCGGCTGGC
TGGTTTATTGCTGATAAATCTGGAGCCGGTGAGCGTGGAAGCCGCGGTATCATTGCAGCACTGGGGCCAG
ATGGTAAGCCCTCCCGTATCGTAGTTATCTACACGACGGGGAGTCAGGCAACTATGGATGAACGAAATAG
ACAGATCGCTGAGATAGGTGCCTCACTGATTAAGCATTGGTAACTGTCAGACCAAGTTTACTCATATATA
CTTTAGATTGATTTAAAACTTCATTTTTAATTTAAAAGGATCTAGGTGAAGATCCTTTTTGATAATCTCA
TGACCAAAATCCCTTAACGTGAGTTTTCGTTCCACTGAGCGTCAGACCCCGTAGAAAAGATCAAAGGATC
TTCTTGAGATCCTTTTTTTCTGCGCGTAATCTGCTGCTTGCAAACAAAAAAACCACCGCTACCAGCGGTG
GTTTGTTTGCCGGATCAAGAGCTACCAACTCTTTTTCCGAAGGTAACTGGCTTCAGCAGAGCGCAGATAC
CAAATACTGTTCTTCTAGTGTAGCCGTAGTTAGGCCACCACTTCAAGAACTCTGTAGCACCGCCTACATA
CCTCGCTCTGCTAATCCTGTTACCAGTGGCTGCTGCCAGTGGCGATAAGTCGTGTCTTACCGGGTTGGAC
TCAAGACGATAGTTACCGGATAAGGCGCAGCGGTCGGGCTGAACGGGGGGTTCGTGCACACAGCCCAGCT
TGGAGCGAACGACCTACACCGAACTGAGATACCTACAGCGTGAGCTATGAGAAAGCGCCACGCTTCCCGA
AGGGAGAAAGGCGGACAGGTATCCGGTAAGCGGCAGGGTCGGAACAGGAGAGCGCACGAGGGAGCTTCCA
GGGGGAAACGCCTGGTATCTTTATAGTCCTGTCGGGTTTCGCCACCTCTGACTTGAGCGTCGATTTTTGT
GATGCTCGTCAGGGGGGCGGAGCCTATGGAAAAACGCCAGCAACGCGGCCTTTTTACGGTTCCTGGCCTT
TTGCTGGCCTTTTGCTCACATGT
